Addgene plasmid #119264: pJMP1263
Purpose: B. subtilis attTn7 site and flanking sequence cloned into pACYC
Depositing lab: Carol Gross & Jason Peters & Oren Rosenberg. Depositing organization: University of California, San Francisco (UCSF). Publication: Enabling genetic analysis of diverse bacteria with Mobile-CRISPRi. Peters JM, Koo BM, Patino R, Heussler GE, Hearne CC, Qu J, Inclan YF, Hawkins JS, Lu CHS, Silvis MR, Harden MM, Osadnik H, Peters JE, Engel JN, Dutton RJ, Grossman AD, Gross CA, Rosenberg OS. Nat Microbiol. 2019 Jan 7. pii: 10.1038/s41564-018-0327-z. doi: 10.1038/s41564-018-0327-z. PubMed 30617347.
Backbone
  Vector backbone: pACYC
  Vector type: Bacterial Expression
Growth in bacteria
  Bacterial resistance: Chloramphenicol, 25 μg/mL
  Growth temperature: 37°C
  Growth strain: BW25141
  Copy number: High Copy
Gene/Insert
  Gene/Insert name: B. subtilis attTn7
  Cloning method: Gibson Cloning
Terms and licenses: Academic/Nonprofit Terms; Industry Terms: Not Available to Industry
How to cite: pJMP1263 was a gift from Carol Gross & Jason Peters & Oren Rosenberg (Addgene plasmid # 119264 ; http://n2t.net/addgene:119264 ; RRID:Addgene_119264)
