[The description below was written by a language model from this plasmid's Addgene catalogue record and pLannotate feature annotations shown in this document.]
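Description:
pJMP1263 is a 4,102 bp E. coli plasmid built on the pACYC backbone that carries the Bacillus subtilis attTn7 site together with its flanking chromosomal sequence, inserted by Gibson assembly. It replicates from the p15A origin, which is compatible with ColE1-type plasmids and so allows co-maintenance with a second vector. Selection is by chloramphenicol, through the chloramphenicol acetyltransferase gene (CmR) driven by its native cat promoter. The catalogue lists the plasmid as high copy, whereas the feature annotation describes p15A as a medium-copy origin. The short RSF ori and IS1 fragments called by the annotation look like backbone remnants or similarity hits rather than functional elements.

The insert occupies roughly the second half of the plasmid and is annotated as a partial glmS coding sequence followed, after an unannotated gap, by a partial alkA gene on the opposite strand. The glmS hit was matched to the Staphylococcus aureus protein by homology, but given the stated insert it presumably represents the B. subtilis gene; the alkA hit matches B. subtilis 168 directly. This arrangement fits how Tn7 works: TnsD recognises a conserved sequence at the 3' end of glmS and directs transposon insertion just downstream of it, so the attachment site is expected to lie in the intergenic region between the two gene fragments. The att site itself is not annotated.

Although catalogued as a bacterial expression vector, the record shows no promoter or expression cassette associated with the insert. The plasmid comes from work on Mobile-CRISPRi, a system that uses Tn7 transposition to deliver CRISPRi components, and a cloned attTn7 region could serve as a plasmid-borne target for Tn7 insertion. The record does not state the specific experimental use.
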