Features (pLannotate 1.2.2; 7 found; start..end, strand, type, name):
      1..546     +  rep_origin     p15A ori: Plasmids containing the medium-copy-number p15A origin of replication can be propagated in E. coli cells that contain a second plasmid with the ColE1 origin.
    634..689     +  rep_origin     RSF ori (fragment): Plasmids containing the RSF 1030 origin of replication can be propagated in E. coli cells that contain additional plasmids with compatible origins.
    808..951     -  mobile_element IS1 (fragment): prokaryotic transposable element IS1
   1072..1174    +  promoter       cat promoter: promoter of the E. coli cat gene encoding chloramphenicol acetyltransferase
   1175..1834    +  CDS            CmR: chloramphenicol acetyltransferase; cat; confers resistance to chloramphenicol
   1968..2984    +  CDS            glmS (fragment): GLMS_STAAN - Experimental evidence at protein level: Swiss-Prot protein existence level 1. Catalyzes the first step in hexosamine metabolism, converting fructose-6P into glucosamine-6P using glutamine as a nitrogen source. From Staphylococcus aureus (strain N315).
   3458..4018    -  CDS            alkA (fragment): 3MGA_BACSU - Experimental evidence at protein level: Swiss-Prot protein existence level 1. Is involved in the adaptive response to alkylation damage in DNA caused by alkylating agents. Catalyzes the hydrolysis of the deoxyribose N-glycosidic bond to excise 3-methyladenine and 7- methylguanine from the damaged DNA polymer formed by alkylation lesions. From Bacillus subtilis (strain 168).
>Addgene plasmid #119264 | pJMP1263 | addgene full sequence | sequence record 232403 | Addgene NGS Result
TTGAGATCGTTTTGGTCTGCGCGTAATCTCTTGCTCTGAAAACGAAAAAACCGCCTTGCAGGGCGGTTTT
TCGAAGGTTCTCTGAGCTACCAACTCTTTGAACCGAGGTAACTGGCTTGGAGGAGCGCAGTCACCAAAAC
TTGTCCTTTCAGTTTAGCCTTAACCGGCGCATGACTTCAAGACTAACTCCTCTAAATCAATTACCAGTGG
CTGCTGCCAGTGGTGCTTTTGCATGTCTTTCCGGGTTGGACTCAAGACGATAGTTACCGGATAAGGCGCA
GCGGTCGGACTGAACGGGGGGTTCGTGCATACAGTCCAGCTTGGAGCGAACTGCCTACCCGGAACTGAGT
GTCAGGCGTGGAATGAGACAAACGCGGCCATAACAGCGGAATGACACCGGTAAACCGAAAGGCAGGAACA
GGAGAGCGCACGAGGGAGCCGCCAGGGGGAAACGCCTGGTATCTTTATAGTCCTGTCGGGTTTCGCCACC
ACTGATTTGAGCGTCAGATTTCGTGATGCTTGTCAGGGGGGCGGAGCCTATGGAAAAACGGCTTTGCCGC
GGCCCTCTCACTTCCCTGTTAAGTATCTTCCTGGCATCTTCCAGGAAATCTCCGCCCCGTTCGTAAGCCA
TTTCCGCTCGCCGCAGTCGAACGACCGAGCGTAGCGAGTCAGTGAGCGAGGAAGCGGAATATATCCTGTA
TCACATATTCTGCTGACGCACCGGTGCAGCCTTTTTTCTCCTGCCACATGAAGCACTTCACTGACACCCT
CATCAGTGCCAACATAGTAAGCCAGTATACACTCCGCTAGCGCTGATGTCCGGCGGTGCTTTTGCCGTTA
CGCACCACCCCGTCAGTAGCTGAACAGGAGGGACAGCTGATAGAAACAGAAGCCACTGGAGCACCTCAAA
AACACCATCATACACTAAATCAGTAAGTTGGCAGCATCACCCGACGCACTTTGCGCCGAATAAATACCTG
TGACGGAAGATCACTTCGCAGAATAAATAAATCCTGGTGTCCCTGTTGATACCGGGAAGCCCTGGGCCAA
CTTTTGGCGAAAATGAGACGTTGATCGGCACGTAAGAGGTTCCAACTTTCACCATAATGAAATAAGATCA
CTACCGGGCGTATTTTTTGAGTTATCGAGATTTTCAGGAGCTAAGGAAGCTAAAATGGAGAAAAAAATCA
CTGGATATACCACCGTTGATATATCCCAATGGCATCGTAAAGAACATTTTGAGGCATTTCAGTCAGTTGC
TCAATGTACCTATAACCAGACCGTTCAGCTGGATATTACGGCCTTTTTAAAGACCGTAAAGAAAAATAAG
CACAAGTTTTATCCGGCCTTTATTCACATTCTTGCCCGCCTGATGAATGCTCATCCGGAATTCCGTATGG
CAATGAAAGACGGTGAGCTGGTGATATGGGATAGTGTTCACCCTTGTTACACCGTTTTCCATGAGCAAAC
TGAAACGTTTTCATCGCTCTGGAGTGAATACCACGACGATTTCCGGCAGTTTCTACACATATATTCGCAA
GATGTGGCGTGTTACGGTGAAAACCTGGCCTATTTCCCTAAAGGGTTTATTGAGAATATGTTTTTCGTCT
CAGCCAATCCCTGGGTGAGTTTCACCAGTTTTGATTTAAACGTGGCCAATATGGACAACTTCTTCGCCCC
CGTTTTCACCATGGGCAAATATTATACGCAAGGCGACAAGGTGCTGATGCCGCTGGCGATTCAGGTTCAT
CATGCCGTTTGTGATGGCTTCCATGTCGGCAGAATGCTTAATGAATTACAACAGTACTGCGATGAGTGGC
AGGGCGGGGCGTAATTTTTTTAAGGCAGTTATTGGTGCCCTTAAACGCCTGGTTGCTACGCCTGAATAAG
TGATAATAAGCGGATGAATGGCAGAAATTCGAAAGCAAATTCGACCCGGTCGTCGGTTCAGGGCAGGGTC
GTTAAATGTTATGCGCAAAATCATCCAAACGTATCAAGATGAAAACGGCAAGCTGTCTGTGCCTGGCGAT
ATCGCTGCCGCTGTAGCGGAAGCGGACCGCATCTATATCATTGGCTGCGGAACAAGCTACCATGCAGGAC
TTGTCGGTAAACAATATATTGAAATGTGGGCAAACGTGCCGGTTGAAGTGCATGTAGCGAGTGAATTCTC
CTACAACATGCCGCTTCTGTCTAAGAAACCGCTCTTCATTTTCCTTTCTCAAAGCGGAGAAACAGCAGAC
AGCCGCGCGGTACTCGTTCAAGTCAAAGCGCTCGGACACAAAGCCCTGACAATCACAAACGTACCTGGAT
CAACGCTTTCTCGTGAAGCTGACTATACATTGCTGCTTCATGCAGGCCCTGAGATCGCTGTTGCGTCAAC
GAAAGCATACACTGCACAAATCGCAGTTCTGGCGGTTCTTGCTTCTGTGGCTGCTGACAAAAATGGCATC
AATATCGGATTTGACCTCGTCAAAGAACTCGGTATCGCTGCAAACGCAATGGAAGCTCTATGCGACCAGA
AAGACGAAATGGAAATGATCGCTCGTGAATACCTGACTGTATCCAGAAATGCTTTCTTCATCGGACGCGG
CCTTGACTACTTCGTATGTGTCGAAGGCGCACTGAAGCTGAAAGAGATTTCTTACATCCAGGCAGAAGGT
TTTGCCGGCGGTGAGCTAAAGCACGGAACGATTGCCTTGATCGAACAAGGAACACCAGTATTCGCACTGG
CAACTCAAGAGCATGTAAACCTAAGCATCCGCGGAAACGTCAAAGAAGTTGCTGCTCGCGGAGCAAACAC
ATGCATCATCTCACTGAAAGGCCTAGACGATGCGGATGACAGATTCGTATTGCCGGAAGTAAACCCAGCG
CTTGCTCCGTTGGTATCTGTTGTTCCATTGCAGCTGATCGCTTACTATGCTGCACTGCATCGCGGCTGTG
ATGTGGATAAACCTCGTAACCTTGCGAAGAGTGTTACTGTGGAGTAATAAATGTTTAACCCCTTTGGATA
AGATTATCTAAAGGGGTGTTTTTATGTCCAAAAGCGAAAGAACGTCTACAGTGGAAAAATGGATTAAAGA
AGTTGATGGTACAGGACCCGACTATCGATCGACCATGGCTATAGATTTAAGATGTTTCCTCATTAGATCG
GTCAATCAGGTTAAAAGGCATTAAAACTTGGAGAGAAACTGCTTTTGCCTAACTGAGTTTTCTAATGTTA
ATACAGATATAAGAGAGCAGTTCCTCATTAAGATACGCTTTTGATAGCAGTTGGAATTTAGCATGCTAGA
AATCCGAAAACCGGAGAGCCTATTGGAATGATAACGTGTTTTTTTATTGACAATTAATAAAGGGCAAAGA
ATTCTAGAAGTCGCACTTACAATGTACTTGTGGGATTAGGTTTTAAAGTTCATTCTTTTTTTATTGAGTA
CATTCCGGTTAAAGTTGAAATGATTCAGTAAAGGACACGCCATAAATAAAAGGTAGCGTATGATTGCCAT
TCTTTCCATGGAACCGATATTTCTAAGATTTCATCTTTCGTAGGCTTTCGGTTCATATTACGTAATATTT
TTATCGAATGAATAAGACCCACATCATCGATTGGAAAAGCTGTCGGGAACCTAAGGCAGCGCATTAGAAC
ATAATTGGCTGTCCAAGGACCGATTCCTCGTATTTTAATTAAGTTTTTTTCAGCATCTTTAAAGTTCATT
TTCATTAATTTTTCCCTCGATAATTCTCCACTTGCCATTAATCTGGCTATTCCAATGATATATTCACTTT
TTTTCACCGTCATTTTAATATCTGCCAGGTCGGTAGGGGTTAACCGTGCAATTCGCTCGTACGGTGGGAA
CACCCAATACTTTTTACCATTCCATTCAATAGAATCGCCAAATGCTTCTACAAATTGCTTCTTTAAGGAG
TACGCGAAGGCTAAGTTAATTTGTTGCCCTAAAACTCCCCAACATAAAGCTTCAAATAAATCGGGAATGC
CGATCACTCGCAACCCATAAAATTTTCGGGGGCTGACTTCAGGTGCTACATTTGAAGAGATAAATTGCAC
TGAAATCTAGAAATATTTTATCTGATTAATAAGATGATCTTC
